>Addgene plasmid #203323 | pOET3-N-TEV-Twin-Strep | addgene full sequence | sequence record 399465 | Addgene NGS Result
CTAAATTGTAAGCGTTAATATTTTGTTAAAATTCGCGTTAAATTTTTGTTAAATCAGCTCATTTTTTAAC
CAATAGGCCGAAATCGGCAAAATCCCTTATAAATCAAAAGAATAGACCGAGATAGGGTTGAGTGGCCGCT
ACAGGGCGCTCCCATTCGCCATTCAGGCTGCGCAACTGTTGGGAAGGGCGTTTCGGTGCGGGCCTCTTCG
CTATTACGCCAGCTGGCGAAAGGGGGATGTGCTGCAAGGCGATTAAGTTGGGTAACGCCAGGGTTTTCCC
AGTCACGACGTTGTAAAACGACGGCCAGTGAGCGCGACGTAATACGACTCACTATAGGGCGAATTGGCGG
AAGGCCGTCAAGGCCGTGACGTTAAAACTATTAAGCCATCCAATCGACCGTTAGTCGAATCAGGACCGCT
GGTGCGAGAAGCCGCGAAGTATGGCGAATGCATCGTATAACGTGTGGAGTCCGCTCATTAGAGCGTCATG
TTTAGACAAGAAAGCTACATATTTAATTGATCCCGATGATTTTATTGATAAATTGACCCTAACTCCATAC
ACGGTATTCTACAATGGCGGGGTTTTGGTCAAAATTTCCGGACTGCGATTGTACATGCTGTTAACGGCTC
CGCCCACTATTAATGAAATTAAAAATTCCAATTTTAAAAAACGCAGCAAGAGAAACATTTGTATGAAAGA
ATGCGTAGAAGGAAAGAAAAATGTCGTGGACATGCTGAACAACAAGATTAATATGCCTCCGTGTATAAAA
AAAATATTGAACGATTTGAAAGAAAACAATGTACCGCGCGGCGGTATGTACAGGAAGAGGTTTATACTAA
ACTGTTACATTGCAAACGTGGTTTCGTGTGCCAAGTGTGAAAACCGATGTTTAATCAAGGCTCTGACGCA
TTTCTACAACCACGACTCCAAGTGTGTGGGTGAAGTCATGCATCTTTTAATCAAATCCCAAGATGTGTAT
AAACCACCAAACTGCCAAAAAATGAAAACTGTGGACAAGCTCTGTCCGTTTGCTGGCAACTGCAAGGGTC
TCAATCCTATTTGTAATTATTGAATAATAAAACAATTATAAATGCTAAATTTGTTTTTTATTAACGATAC
AAACCAAACGCAACAAGAACATTTGTAGTATTATCTATAATTGAAAACGCGTAGTTATAATCGCTGAGGT
AATATTTAAAATCATTTTCAAATGATTCACAGTTAATTTGCGACAATATAATTTTATTTTCACATAAACT
AGACGCCTTGTCGTCTTCTTCTTCGTATTCCTTCTCTTTTTCATTTTTCTCCTCATAAAAATTAACATAG
TTATTATCGTATCCATATATGTATCTATCGTATAGAGTAAATTTTTTGTTGTCATAAATATATATGTCTT
TTTTAATGGGGTGTATAGTACCGCTGCGCATAGTTTTTCTGTAATTTACAACAGTGCTATTTTCTGGTAG
TTCTTCGGAGTGTGTTGCTTTAATTATTAAATTTATATAATCAATGAATTTGGGATCGTCGGTTTTGTAC
AATATGTTGCCGGCATAGTACGCAGCTTCTTCTAGTTCAATTACACCATTTTTTAGCAGCACCGGATTAA
CATAACTTTCCAAAATGTTGTACGAACCGTTAAACAAAAACAGTTCACCTCCCTTTTCTATACTATTGTC
TGCGAGCAGTTGTTTGTTGTTAAAAATAACAGCCATTGTAATGAGACGCACAAACTAATATCACAAACTG
GAAATGTCTATCAATATATAGTTGCTGATATCGGGAGTTCAGTCGTCGAATGCAAAGCGTAAAAAATATT
AATAAGGTAAAAATTACAGCTACATAAATTACACAATTTAAACGGATCCAAGCTTCTAGAGTCGACGGGC
CCCCGGGCTGCAGAATTCGAGCTCTCGAGGAAAACCTCTATTTTCAAGGCGCCACCATGTGGTCTCATCC
CCAGTTCGAAAAAGGTGGTGGAAGTGGTGGGGGCTCAGGAGGATCAGCCTGGTCACACCCTCAGTTCGAG
AAGTGAAGATCTTAATTAATAAAACACGATACATTGTTATTAGTACATTTATTAAGCGCTAGATTCTGTG
CGTTGTTGATTTACAGACAATTGTTGTACGTATTTTAATAATTCATTAAATTTATAATCTTTAGGGTGGT
ATGTTAGAGCGAAAATCAAATGATTTTCAGCGTCTTTATATCTGAATTTAAATATTAAATCCTCAATAGA
TTTGTAAAATAGGTTTCGATTAGTTTCAAACAAGGGTTGTTTTTCCGAACCGATGGCTGGACTATCTAAT
GGATTTTCGCTCAACGCCACAAAACTTGCCAAATCTTGTAGCAGCAATCTAGCTTTGTCGATATTCGTTT
GTGTTTTGTTTTGTAATAAAGGTTCGACGTCGTTCAAAATATTATGCGCTTTTGTATTTCTTTCATCACT
GTCGTTAGTGTACAATTGACTCGACGTAAACACGTTAAATAACGCTTGGACATATTTAACATCGGGCGTG
TTAGCTTTATTAGGCCGATTATCGTCGTCGTCCCAACCCTCGTCGTTAGAAGTTGCTTCCGAAGACGATT
TTGCCATAGCCACACGACGCCTATTAATTGTGTCGGCTAACACGTCCGCGATCAAATTTGTAGTTGAGCT
TTTTGGGCCTCATGGGCCTTCCGCTCACTGCCCGCTTTCCAGTCGGGAAACCTGTCGTGCCAGCTGCATT
AACATGGTCATAGCTGTTTCCTTGCGTATTGGGCGCTCTCCGCTTCCTCGCTCACTGACTCGCTGCGCTC
GGTCGTTCGGGTAAAGCCTGGGGTGCCTAATGAGCAAAAGGCCAGCAAAAGGCCAGGAACCGTAAAAAGG
CCGCGTTGCTGGCGTTTTTCCATAGGCTCCGCCCCCCTGACGAGCATCACAAAAATCGACGCTCAAGTCA
GAGGTGGCGAAACCCGACAGGACTATAAAGATACCAGGCGTTTCCCCCTGGAAGCTCCCTCGTGCGCTCT
CCTGTTCCGACCCTGCCGCTTACCGGATACCTGTCCGCCTTTCTCCCTTCGGGAAGCGTGGCGCTTTCTC
ATAGCTCACGCTGTAGGTATCTCAGTTCGGTGTAGGTCGTTCGCTCCAAGCTGGGCTGTGTGCACGAACC
CCCCGTTCAGCCCGACCGCTGCGCCTTATCCGGTAACTATCGTCTTGAGTCCAACCCGGTAAGACACGAC
TTATCGCCACTGGCAGCAGCCACTGGTAACAGGATTAGCAGAGCGAGGTATGTAGGCGGTGCTACAGAGT
TCTTGAAGTGGTGGCCTAACTACGGCTACACTAGAAGAACAGTATTTGGTATCTGCGCTCTGCTGAAGCC
AGTTACCTTCGGAAAAAGAGTTGGTAGCTCTTGATCCGGCAAACAAACCACCGCTGGTAGCGGTGGTTTT
TTTGTTTGCAAGCAGCAGATTACGCGCAGAAAAAAAGGATCTCAAGAAGATCCTTTGATCTTTTCTACGG
GGTCTGACGCTCAGTGGAACGAAAACTCACGTTAAGGGATTTTGGTCATGAGATTATCAAAAAGGATCTT
CACCTAGATCCTTTTAAATTAAAAATGAAGTTTTAAATCAATCTAAAGTATATATGAGTAAACTTGGTCT
GACAGTTACCAATGCTTAATCAGTGAGGCACCTATCTCAGCGATCTGTCTATTTCGTTCATCCATAGTTG
CCTGACTCCCCGTCGTGTAGATAACTACGATACGGGAGGGCTTACCATCTGGCCCCAGTGCTGCAATGAT
ACCGCGAGAACCACGCTCACCGGCTCCAGATTTATCAGCAATAAACCAGCCAGCCGGAAGGGCCGAGCGC
AGAAGTGGTCCTGCAACTTTATCCGCCTCCATCCAGTCTATTAATTGTTGCCGGGAAGCTAGAGTAAGTA
GTTCGCCAGTTAATAGTTTGCGCAACGTTGTTGCCATTGCTACAGGCATCGTGGTGTCACGCTCGTCGTT
TGGTATGGCTTCATTCAGCTCCGGTTCCCAACGATCAAGGCGAGTTACATGATCCCCCATGTTGTGCAAA
AAAGCGGTTAGCTCCTTCGGTCCTCCGATCGTTGTCAGAAGTAAGTTGGCCGCAGTGTTATCACTCATGG
TTATGGCAGCACTGCATAATTCTCTTACTGTCATGCCATCCGTAAGATGCTTTTCTGTGACTGGTGAGTA
CTCAACCAAGTCATTCTGAGAATAGTGTATGCGGCGACCGAGTTGCTCTTGCCCGGCGTCAATACGGGAT
AATACCGCGCCACATAGCAGAACTTTAAAAGTGCTCATCATTGGAAAACGTTCTTCGGGGCGAAAACTCT
CAAGGATCTTACCGCTGTTGAGATCCAGTTCGATGTAACCCACTCGTGCACCCAACTGATCTTCAGCATC
TTTTACTTTCACCAGCGTTTCTGGGTGAGCAAAAACAGGAAGGCAAAATGCCGCAAAAAAGGGAATAAGG
GCGACACGGAAATGTTGAATACTCATACTCTTCCTTTTTCAATATTATTGAAGCATTTATCAGGGTTATT
GTCTCATGAGCGGATACATATTTGAATGTATTTAGAAAAATAAACAAATAGGGGTTCCGCGCACATTTCC
CCGAAAAGTGCCAC
Features (pLannotate 1.2.2; 13 found; start..end, strand, type, name):
      3..134     -  rep_origin     M13 ori (fragment): M13 bacteriophage origin of replication; arrow indicates direction of (+) strand synthesis
    155..311     -  CDS            lacZα (fragment): LacZα fragment of β-galactosidase; lacZ fragment
    320..338     +  promoter       T7 promoter: promoter for bacteriophage T7 RNA polymerase
    441..1070    +  CDS            LEF-2: LEF2_NPVAC - Experimental evidence at protein level: Swiss-Prot protein existence level 1. Plays an essential role in viral DNA replication. Does not seem to participate in the initiation step but is rather important for the amplification of DNA. Also required for expression from the vp39 and polh promoters. From Autographa californica nuclear polyhedrosis virus (AcMNPV).
    949..1776    +  misc_recomb    baculovirus recombination region (lef2/ORF603): contains ORF603 and part of lef2
   1783..1863    +  promoter       basic protein promoter (fragment): basic protein gene from Autographa californica; baculovirus basic protein promoter, which allows expression during the late instead of very late phase of viral infection
   1962..1978    +  CDS            Twin-Strep-tag (fragment): two Strep-Tag®II moieties connected by a linker for enhanced binding to Strep-Tactin®, an engineered form of streptavidin (Schmidt et al., 2013)
   2053..2425    +  3'UTR          polyhedrin 3' UTR: 3' UTR from the Autographa californica nucleopolyhedrovirus polyhedrin gene (Suzuki et al., 2006)
   2685..2732    -  CDS            lacI (fragment): lac repressor; lacI; The lac repressor binds to the lac operator to inhibit transcription in E. coli. This inhibition can be relieved by adding lactose or isopropyl-β-D-thiogalactopyranoside (IPTG).
   2769..2809    -  rep_origin     RSF ori (fragment): Plasmids containing the RSF 1030 origin of replication can be propagated in E. coli cells that contain additional plasmids with compatible origins.
   2887..3475    -  rep_origin     ori: high-copy-number ColE1/pMB1/pBR322/pUC origin of replication
   3646..4506    -  CDS            AmpR: β-lactamase; bla; confers resistance to ampicillin, carbenicillin, and related antibiotics
   4507..4611    -  promoter       AmpR promoter: bla
