[The description below was written by a language model from this plasmid's Addgene catalogue record and pLannotate feature annotations shown in this document.]
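Description:
pOET3-N-TEV-Twin-Strep is an empty baculovirus transfer vector built on the commercial pOET3 backbone, intended for generating recombinant baculoviruses that express tagged proteins in insect cells. It is maintained in E. coli through a high-copy ColE1/pUC-type origin and selected with ampicillin via the AmpR (β-lactamase) gene and its promoter. The feature table also picks up small remnants of an M13 origin, lacZα, lacI and an RSF origin, plus a T7 promoter. These appear to be backbone vestiges rather than functional parts of the expression unit.

The expression cassette sits downstream of a baculovirus recombination region containing lef2 and ORF603. This AcMNPV sequence allows the cassette to be transferred into a baculoviral genome by homologous recombination in insect cells. The annotated table does not show a second flanking homology arm. Transcription is driven by the baculovirus basic protein promoter (annotated as a fragment), which is active in the late rather than very late phase of infection, and the cassette ends with the polyhedrin 3' UTR.

A sequence encoding a TEV protease cleavage site followed by a Twin-Strep-tag, two Strep-tag II units joined by a flexible linker, was inserted between the XhoI and BglII sites. The automated annotation recognises only a short fragment of this tag. Despite the "N" in the name, the record describes the tag as C-terminal to the protein of interest. A coding sequence is inserted at the XhoI site by Gibson assembly, giving a fusion that can be purified on Strep-Tactin resin, with the tag then removable by TEV cleavage.
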