Addgene plasmid #203323: pOET3-N-TEV-Twin-Strep
Purpose: (Empty Backbone) Generate the baculovirus to express C-terminal Tobacco Etch Virus (TEV) protease cleavable Twin-Strep-tagged protein (ENLYFQGS-WSHPQFEK-(GGGS)2-GGSA-WSHPQFEK) in insect cells
Depositing lab: Chiaki Murakami. Depositing organization: Chiba University. Publication: Diacylglycerol kinase zeta interacts with sphingomyelin synthase 1 and sphingomyelin synthase-related protein via different regions. Furuta M, Murakami C, Numagami Y, Suzuki R, Sakane F. FEBS Open Bio. 2023 May 11. doi: 10.1002/2211-5463.13628. PubMed 37166445.
Backbone
  Vector backbone: pOET3
  Backbone manufacturer: Oxford Expression Technology
  Backbone size (bp): 4640
  Modifications to backbone: Tobacco Etch Virus (TEV) protease cleavable Twin-Strep-tag (ENLYFQGS- WSHPQFEK-(GGGS)2-GGSA-WSHPQFEK) was cloned into the XhoI/BglII site.
  Vector type: Insect Expression
  Tag / fusion protein: TEV cleavable site (ENLYFQG) (C terminal on backbone); Twin-strep-tag (C terminal on backbone)
Growth in bacteria
  Bacterial resistance: Ampicillin, 100 μg/mL
  Growth temperature: 37°C
  Growth strain: DH5alpha
  Copy number: Unknown
Gene/Insert
  Cloning method: Gibson Cloning
Terms and licenses: Academic/Nonprofit Terms; Industry Terms: Not Available to Industry
Depositor comments: The insert can be subcloned into XhoI site via Gibson Assembly.
How to cite: pOET3-N-TEV-Twin-Strep was a gift from Chiaki Murakami (Addgene plasmid # 203323 ; http://n2t.net/addgene:203323 ; RRID:Addgene_203323)
